Addgene plasmid #221614: AAV-hSyn-IvfChr-citrine
Purpose: A recombinant AAV2 plasmid encoding vfChrimson-citrine with trafficking enhancement.
Depositing lab: John Lin. Depositing organization: University of Tasmania. Publication: Dual-color optical activation and suppression of neurons with high temporal precision. Mermet-Joret N, Moreno A, Zbela A, Ellendersen BE, Krauth N, von Philipsborn A, Piriz J, Lin JY, Nabavi S. eLife 2023 12:RP90327 10.7554/eLife.90327.1.
Backbone
  Vector backbone: AAV
  Backbone size w/o insert (bp): 4183
  Vector type: AAV
Growth in bacteria
  Bacterial resistance: Ampicillin, 100 μg/mL
  Growth temperature: 37°C
  Growth strain: NEB Stable
  Copy number: Unknown
Gene/Insert
  Gene/Insert name: vfChrimson-citrine with membrane trafficking enhancement
  Species: Synthetic
  Insert size (bp): 1858
  Mutation: vfChrimson with membrane trafficking enhancement
  Promoter: Human Synapsin
  Cloning method: Restriction Enzyme; 5′ cloning site BamHI (not destroyed); 3′ cloning site XbaI (not destroyed)
Terms and licenses: Academic/Nonprofit Terms; Industry Terms: Not Available to Industry
Depositor comments: vfChrimson-citrine with membrane trafficking enhancement. Please visit https://doi.org/10.7554/eLife.90327.1 for preprint.
How to cite: AAV-hSyn-IvfChr-citrine was a gift from John Lin (Addgene plasmid # 221614 ; http://n2t.net/addgene:221614 ; RRID:Addgene_221614)
