[The description below was written by a language model from this plasmid's Addgene catalogue record and pLannotate feature annotations shown in this document.]
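Description:
AAV-hSyn-IvfChr-citrine is a recombinant AAV2 transfer plasmid for neuron-targeted expression of a red-light-activated channelrhodopsin. It is propagated in E. coli through a high-copy ColE1/pUC-type origin and selected with ampicillin via the β-lactamase gene. An f1 phage origin and short lacZα and lacI remnants are backbone leftovers with no role in the payload. The sequenced record is about 5.7 kb. Two AAV2 inverted terminal repeats (one annotated as a fragment) flank the expression cassette. The ITRs are the cis elements needed for replication and packaging of the intervening DNA into AAV particles when rep, cap and helper functions are supplied in trans. The recombination-reducing host strain listed in the record fits the known instability of ITRs.

Between the ITRs, the human synapsin I promoter confers neuron-specific expression of a synthetic fusion protein. The opsin is vfChrimson, a Chrimson variant; the automated annotation matches only part of it, labelling it as a ChrimsonR fragment, and leaves the region between the promoter and that match unannotated. The opsin is followed by a short segment matching KCNJ2 (Kir2.1), which presumably supplies a membrane trafficking signal corresponding to the "trafficking enhancement" described in the record. The yellow fluorescent protein Citrine follows, marking expressing cells. Downstream lie WPRE-derived fragments, which suggest a shortened version of this element that boosts transcript stability and expression, and pieces of an SV40 polyadenylation signal.

The construct is used to produce AAV for optogenetic excitation of neurons with red-shifted light. According to the associated publication title, this is in the context of dual-colour optical activation and suppression of neurons with high temporal precision.
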