Features (pLannotate 1.2.2; 16 found; start..end, strand, type, name):
    195..783     -  rep_origin     ori: high-copy-number ColE1/pMB1/pBR322/pUC origin of replication
    954..1814    -  CDS            AmpR: β-lactamase; bla; confers resistance to ampicillin, carbenicillin, and related antibiotics
   1815..1919    -  promoter       AmpR promoter: bla
   1972..2400    -  rep_origin     f1 ori (sequence partly withheld): f1 bacteriophage origin of replication; arrow indicates direction of (+) strand synthesis
   2405..2474    -  CDS            lacZα (fragment): LacZα fragment of β-galactosidase; lacZ fragment
   2469..2601    -  repeat_region  AAV2 ITR (fragment): inverted terminal repeat of adeno-associated virus serotype 2 inverted
   2683..3130    +  promoter       hSyn promoter: human synapsin I promoter; confers neuron-specific expression (Kügler et al., 2003)
   3394..4201    +  CDS            ChrimsonR (fragment): red light-drivable channelrhodopsin from Chlamydomonas noctigama (Klapoetke et al., 2014) K176R mutant with accelerated closing kinetics
   4211..4270    +  CDS            KCNJ2 (fragment): KCNJ2_HUMAN - Also known as IRK1. Experimental evidence at protein level: Swiss-Prot protein existence level 1. Probably participates in establishing action potential waveform and excitability of neuronal and muscle tissues. Inward rectifier potassium channels are characterized by a greater tendency to allow potassium to flow into the cell rather than out of it. Their voltage dependence is regulated by the concentration of extracellular potassium; as external potassium is raised, the voltage range of the channel opening shifts to more positive voltages. The inward rectification is mainly due t
   4277..4993    +  CDS            Citrine: Citrine is a basic (constitutively fluorescent) yellow fluorescent protein published in 2001, derived from Aequorea victoria. It has moderate acid sensitivity.
   5011..5168    +  misc_feature   WPRE (fragment): woodchuck hepatitis virus posttranscriptional regulatory element
   5174..5258    +  misc_feature   WPRE (fragment): woodchuck hepatitis virus posttranscriptional regulatory element
   5257..5300    -  polyA_signal   SV40 poly(A) signal (fragment): SV40 polyadenylation signal
   5311..5378    -  polyA_signal   SV40 poly(A) signal (fragment): SV40 polyadenylation signal
   5511..5644    +  repeat_region  AAV2 ITR: inverted terminal repeat of adeno-associated virus serotype 2 inverted
   5638..12      -  CDS            lacI (fragment) (across the origin): lac repressor; lacI; The lac repressor binds to the lac operator to inhibit transcription in E. coli. This inhibition can be relieved by adding lactose or isopropyl-β-D-thiogalactopyranoside (IPTG).
>Addgene plasmid #221614 | AAV-hSyn-IvfChr-citrine | addgene full sequence | sequence record 442132 | Addgene NGS Result
CGTATTGGGCGCTCTTCCGCTTCCTCGCTCACTGACTCGCTGCGCTCGGTCGTTCGGCTGCGGCGAGCGG
TATCAGCTCACTCAAAGGCGGTAATACGGTTATCCACAGAATCAGGGGATAACGCAGGAAAGAACATGTG
AGCAAAAGGCCAGCAAAAGGCCAGGAACCGTAAAAAGGCCGCGTTGCTGGCGTTTTTCCATAGGCTCCGC
CCCCCTGACGAGCATCACAAAAATCGACGCTCAAGTCAGAGGTGGCGAAACCCGACAGGACTATAAAGAT
ACCAGGCGTTTCCCCCTGGAAGCTCCCTCGTGCGCTCTCCTGTTCCGACCCTGCCGCTTACCGGATACCT
GTCCGCCTTTCTCCCTTCGGGAAGCGTGGCGCTTTCTCATAGCTCACGCTGTAGGTATCTCAGTTCGGTG
TAGGTCGTTCGCTCCAAGCTGGGCTGTGTGCACGAACCCCCCGTTCAGCCCGACCGCTGCGCCTTATCCG
GTAACTATCGTCTTGAGTCCAACCCGGTAAGACACGACTTATCGCCACTGGCAGCAGCCACTGGTAACAG
GATTAGCAGAGCGAGGTATGTAGGCGGTGCTACAGAGTTCTTGAAGTGGTGGCCTAACTACGGCTACACT
AGAAGAACAGTATTTGGTATCTGCGCTCTGCTGAAGCCAGTTACCTTCGGAAAAAGAGTTGGTAGCTCTT
GATCCGGCAAACAAACCACCGCTGGTAGCGGTGGTTTTTTTGTTTGCAAGCAGCAGATTACGCGCAGAAA
AAAAGGATCTCAAGAAGATCCTTTGATCTTTTCTACGGGGTCTGACGCTCAGTGGAACGAAAACTCACGT
TAAGGGATTTTGGTCATGAGATTATCAAAAAGGATCTTCACCTAGATCCTTTTAAATTAAAAATGAAGTT
TTAAATCAATCTAAAGTATATATGAGTAAACTTGGTCTGACAGTTACCAATGCTTAATCAGTGAGGCACC
TATCTCAGCGATCTGTCTATTTCGTTCATCCATAGTTGCCTGACTCCCCGTCGTGTAGATAACTACGATA
CGGGAGGGCTTACCATCTGGCCCCAGTGCTGCAATGATACCGCGAGACCCACGCTCACCGGCTCCAGATT
TATCAGCAATAAACCAGCCAGCCGGAAGGGCCGAGCGCAGAAGTGGTCCTGCAACTTTATCCGCCTCCAT
CCAGTCTATTAATTGTTGCCGGGAAGCTAGAGTAAGTAGTTCGCCAGTTAATAGTTTGCGCAACGTTGTT
GCCATTGCTACAGGCATCGTGGTGTCACGCTCGTCGTTTGGTATGGCTTCATTCAGCTCCGGTTCCCAAC
GATCAAGGCGAGTTACATGATCCCCCATGTTGTGCAAAAAAGCGGTTAGCTCCTTCGGTCCTCCGATCGT
TGTCAGAAGTAAGTTGGCCGCAGTGTTATCACTCATGGTTATGGCAGCACTGCATAATTCTCTTACTGTC
ATGCCATCCGTAAGATGCTTTTCTGTGACTGGTGAGTACTCAACCAAGTCATTCTGAGAATAGTGTATGC
GGCGACCGAGTTGCTCTTGCCCGGCGTCAATACGGGATAATACCGCGCCACATAGCAGAACTTTAAAAGT
GCTCATCATTGGAAAACGTTCTTCGGGGCGAAAACTCTCAAGGATCTTACCGCTGTTGAGATCCAGTTCG
ATGTAACCCACTCGTGCACCCAACTGATCTTCAGCATCTTTTACTTTCACCAGCGTTTCTGGGTGAGCAA
AAACAGGAAGGCAAAATGCCGCAAAAAAGGGAATAAGGGCGACACGGAAATGTTGAATACTCATACTCTT
CCTTTTTCAATATTATTGAAGCATTTATCAGGGTTATTGTCTCATGAGCGGATACATATTTGAATGTATT
TAGAAAAATAAACAAATAGGGGTTCCGCGCACATTTCCCCGAAAAGTGCCACCTAAATTGTAAGCGTTAA
TATTTTGTTAAAATTCGCGTTAAATTTTTGTTAAATCAGCTCATTTTTTAACCAATAGGCCGAAATCGGC
AAAATCCCTTATAAATCAAAAGAATAGACCGAGATAGGGT
[37 nt withheld, positions 2071-2107]
AAAGAACGTGGACTCCAACGTCAAAGG
[49 nt withheld, positions 2135-2183]
T
[91 nt withheld, positions 2185-2275]
G
[124 nt withheld, positions 2277-2400]
CCCATTCGCCATTCAGGCTGCGCAACTGTTGGGAAGGGCGATCGGTGCGGGCCTCTTCGCTATTACGCCA
GCTGCGCGCTCGCTCGCTCACTGAGGCCGCCCGGGCAAAGCCCGGGCGTCGGGCGACCTTTGGTCGCCCG
GCCTCAGTGAGCGAGCGAGCGCGCAGAGAGGGAGTGGCCAACTCCATCACTAGGGGTTCCTTGTAGTTAA
TGATTAACCCGCCATGCTACTTATCTACGTAGCCATGCTCTAGGAAGATCTCTGCAGAGGGCCCTGCGTA
TGAGTGCAAGTGGGTTTTAGGACCAGGATGAGGCGGGGTGGGGGTGCCTACCTGACGACCGACCCCGACC
CACTGGACAAGCACCCAACCCCCATTCCCCAAATTGCGCATCCCCTATCAGAGAGGGGGAGGGGAAACAG
GATGCGGCGAGGCGCGTGCGCACTGCCAGCTTCAGCACCGCGGACAGTGCCTTCGCCCCCGCCTGGCGGC
GCGCGCCACCGCCGCCTCAGCACTGAAGGCGCGCTGACGTCACTCGCCGGTCCCCCGCAAACTCCCCTTC
CCGGCCACCTTGGTCGCGTCCGCGCCGCCGCCGGCCCAGCCGGACCGCACCACGCGAGGCGCGAGATAGG
GGGGCACGGGCGCGACCATCTGCGCTGCGGCGCCGGCGACTCAGCGCTGCCTCAGTCTGCGGTGGGCAGC
GGAGGAGTCGTGTCGTGCCTGAGAGCGCAGTCGAATTCAAGCTTGGATCCGACCATGGTGAGCAGAAGAC
CCTGGCTGCTGGCCCTGGCCCTGGCCGTGGCCCTGGCCGCCGGCAGCGCCGGCGCCAGCACCGGCAGCGA
CGCCACCGTGCCCGTGGCCACCCAGGACGGCCCCGACTACGTGTTCCACAGAGCCCACGAGAGAATGCTG
TTCCAGACCAGCTACACCCTGGAGAACAACGGCAGCGTGATCTGCATCCCCAACAACGGCCAGTGCTTCT
GCCTGGCCTGGCTGCTGCACAGCAGAGGCACACCAGGAGAAAAGATCGGCGCCCAGGTCTGCCAGTGGAT
TGCTTTCAGCATCGCCATCGTCCTGCTGACATTCTACGGCTTCAGCGCCTGGAAGGCCACTTGCGGTTGG
GAGGAGGTCTACGTCTGTTGCGTCGAGGTGCTGTTCGTGACCCTGGAGATCTTCAAGGAGTTCAGCAGCC
CCGCCACAGTGTACCTGTCTACCGGCAACCACGCCTATTGCCTGCGCTACTTCGAGTGGCTGCTGTCTTG
CCCCGTGATCCTGATCCGCCTGAGCAACCTGAGCGGCCTGAAGAACGACTACAGCAAGCGGACCATGGGC
CTGATCGTGTCTTGCGTGGGAATGATCGTGTTCGGCATGGCCGCAGGACTGGCTACCGATTGGCTCAAGT
GGCTGCTGTATATCGTGTCTTGCATCTACGGCGGCTACATGTACTTCCAGGCCGCCAAGTGCTACGTGGA
AGCCAACCACAGCGTGCCTAAAGGCCATTGCCGCATGGTCGTGAAGCTGATGGCCTACGCTTTCTTCGCC
TCTTGGGGCATGTACCCAATCCTCTGGGCAGTGGGACCAGAAGGACTGCTGAAGCTGAGCCCTTACGCCA
ACAGCATCGGCCACAGCATCTGCGACATCATCGCCAAGGAGTTTTGGACCTTCCTGGCCCACCACCTGAG
GATCAAGATCCACGAGCACATCCTGATCCACGGCGACATCCGGAAGACCACCAAGATGGAGATCGGAGGC
GAGGAGGTGGAAGTGGAAGAGTTCGTGGAGGAGGAGGACGAGGACACAGTGGCGGCCGCCAAGAGCAGGA
TCACCAGCGAGGGCGAGTACATCCCCCTGGACCAGATCGACATCAACGTGCTCGAGATGGTGAGCAAGGG
CGAGGAGCTGTTCACCGGGGTGGTGCCCATCCTGGTCGAGCTGGACGGCGACGTAAACGGCCACAAGTTC
AGCGTGTCCGGCGAGGGCGAGGGCGATGCCACCTACGGCAAGCTGACCCTGAAGTTCATCTGCACCACCG
GCAAGCTGCCCGTGCCCTGGCCCACCCTCGTGACCACCTTCGGCTACGGCCTGATGTGCTTCGCCCGCTA
CCCCGACCACATGAAGCAGCACGACTTCTTCAAGTCCGCCATGCCCGAAGGCTACGTCCAGGAGCGCACC
ATCTTCTTCAAGGACGACGGCAACTACAAGACCCGCGCCGAGGTGAAGTTCGAGGGCGACACCCTGGTGA
ACCGCATCGAGCTGAAGGGCATCGACTTCAAGGAGGACGGCAACATCCTGGGGCACAAGCTGGAGTACAA
CTACAACAGCCACAACGTCTATATCATGGCCGACAAGCAGAAGAACGGCATCAAGGTGAACTTCAAGATC
CGCCACAACATCGAGGACGGCAGCGTGCAGCTCGCCGACCACTACCAGCAGAACACCCCCATCGGCGACG
GCCCCGTGCTGCTGCCCGACAACCACTACCTGAGCTACCAGTCCGCCCTGAGCAAAGACCCCAACGAGAA
GCGCGATCACATGGTCCTGCTGGAGTTCGTGACCGCCGCCGGGATCACTCTCGGCATGGACGAGCTGTAC
AAGTAGATCGATTCTAGAATAATCAACCTCTGGATTACAAAATTTGTGAAAGATTGACTGGTATTCTTAA
CTATGTTGCTCCTTTTACGCTATGTGGATACGCTGCTTTAATGCCTTTGTATCATGCTATTGCTTCCCGT
ATGGCTTTCATTTTCTCCTCCTTGTATAAATCCTGGTTAGTTCTTGCCACGGCGGAACTCATCGCCGCCT
GCCTTGCCCGCTGCTGGACAGGGGCTCGGCTGTTGGGCACTGACAATTCCGTGGTGTTTATTTGTGAAAT
TTGTGATGCTATTGCTTTATTTGTAACCATCACTAGTTAGGCTTTATTTGTGAAATTTGTGATGCTATTG
CTTTATTTGTAACCATTATAAGCTGCAATAAACAAGTTAACAACAACAATTGCATTCATTTTATGTTTCA
GGTTCAGGGGGAGATGTGGGAGGTTTTTTAAAATCGATAAGGATCTTCCTAGAGCATGGCTACGTAGATA
AGTAGCATGGCGGGTTAATCATTAACTACAAGGAACCCCTAGTGATGGAGTTGGCCACTCCCTCTCTGCG
CGCTCGCTCGCTCACTGAGGCCGGGCGACCAAAGGTCGCCCGACGCCCGGGCTTTGCCCGGGCGGCCTCA
GTGAGCGAGCGAGCGCGCAGCTGCATTAATGAATCGGCCAACGCGCGGGGAGAGGCGGTTTG
